>Addgene plasmid #83884 | pGP8G-ccdB | depositor full sequence | sequence record 160280 | Full Sequence
TCGCGCGTTTCGGTGATGACGGTGAAAACCTCTGACACATGCAGCTCCCGGAGACGGTCACAGCTTGTCT
GTAAGCGGATGCCGGGAGCAGACAAGCCCGTCAGGGCGCGTCAGCGGGTGTTGGCGGGTGTCGGGGCTGG
CTTAACTATGCGGCATCAGAGCAGATTGTACTGAGAGTGCACCATAATTCGTTTAAACCGTTTTAAGAGC
TTGGTGAGCGCTAGGAGTCACTGCCAGGTATCGTTTGAACACGGCATTAGTCAGGGAAGTCATAACACAG
TCCTTTCCCGCAATTTTCTTTTTCTATTACTCTTGGCCTCCTCTAGTACACTCTATATTTTTTTATGCCT
CGGTAATGATTTTCATTTTTTTTTTTCCACCTAGCGGATGACTCTTTTTTTTTCTTAGCGATTGGCATTA
TCACATAATGAATTATACATTATATAAAGTAATGTGATTTCTTCGAAGAATATACTAAAAAATGAGCAGG
CAAGATAAACGAAGGCAAAGATGACAGAGCAGAAAGCCCTAGTAAAGCGTATTACAAATGAAACCAAGAT
TCAGATTGCGATCTCTTTAAAGGGTGGTCCCCTAGCGATAGAGCACTCGATCTTCCCAGAAAAAGAGGCA
GAAGCAGTAGCAGAACAGGCCACACAATCGCAAGTGATTAACGTCCACACAGGTATAGGGTTTCTGGACC
ATATGATACATGCTCTGGCCAAGCATTCCGGCTGGTCGCTAATCGTTGAGTGCATTGGTGACTTACACAT
AGACGACCATCACACCACTGAAGACTGCGGGATTGCTCTCGGTCAAGCTTTTAAAGAGGCCCTAGGGGCC
GTGCGTGGAGTAAAAAGGTTTGGATCAGGATTTGCGCCTTTGGATGAGGCACTTTCCAGAGCGGTGGTAG
ATCTTTCGAACAGGCCGTACGCAGTTGTCGAACTTGGTTTGCAAAGGGAGAAAGTAGGAGATCTCTCTTG
CGAGATGATCCCGCATTTTCTTGAAAGCTTTGCAGAGGCTAGCAGAATTACCCTCCACGTTGATTGTCTG
CGAGGCAAGAATGATCATCACCGTAGTGAGAGTGCGTTCAAGGCTCTTGCGGTTGCCATAAGAGAAGCCA
CCTCGCCCAATGGTACCAACGATGTTCCCTCCACCAAAGGTGTTCTTATGTAGGCGAATTTCTTATGATT
TATGATTTTTATTATTAAATAAGTTATAAAAAAAATAAGTGTATACAAATTTTAAAGTGACTCTTAGGTT
TTAAAACGAAAATTCTTATTCTTGAGTAACTCTTTCCTGTAGGTCAGGTTGCTTTCTCAGGTATAGCATG
AGGTCGCTCTTATTGACCACACCTCAGTTTATCATTATCAATACTCGCCATTTCAAAGAATACGTAAATA
ATTAATAGTAGTGATTTTCCTAACTTTATTTAGTCAAAAAATTAGCCTTTTAATTCTGCTGTAACCCGTA
CATGCCCAAAATAGGGGGCGGGTTACACAGAATATATAACATCGTAGGTGTCTGGGTGAACAGTTTATTC
CTGGCATCCACTAAATATAATGGAGCCCGCTTTTTAAGCTGGCATCCAGAAAAAAAAAGAATCCCAGCAC
CAAAATATTGTTTTCTTCACCAACCATCAGTTCATAGGTCCATTCTCTTAGCGCAACTACAGAGAACAGG
GGCACAAACAGGCAAAAAACGGGCACAACCTCAATGGAGTGATGCAACCTGCCTGGAGTAAATGATGACA
CAAGGCAATTGACCCACGCATGTATCTATCTCATTTTCTTACACCTTCTATTACCTTCTGCTCTCTCTGA
TTTGGAAAAAGCTGAAAAAAAAGGTTGAAACCAGTTCCCTGAAATTATTCCCCTACTTGACTAATAAGTA
TATAAAGACGGTAGGTATTGATTGTAATTCTGTAAATCTATTTCTTAAACTTCTTAAATTCTACTTTTAT
AGTTAGTCTTTTTTTTAGTTTTAAAACACCAGAACTTAGTTTCGACGGATTCTAGAACTAGTGGATCCCC
CATCACAAGTTTGTACAAAAAAGCTGAACGAGAAACGTAAAATGATATAAATATCAATATATTAAATTAG
ATTTTGCATAAAAAACAGACTACATAATACTGTAAAACACAACATATCCAGTCACTATGGCGGCCGCATT
AGGCACCCCAGGCTTTACACTTTATGCTTCCGGCTCGTATAATGTGTGGATTTTGAGTTAGGATCCGTCG
AGATTTTCAGGAGCTAAGGAAGCTAAAATGGAGAAAAAAATCACTGGATATACCACCGTTGATATATCCC
AATGGCATCGTAAAGAACATTTTGAGGCATTTCAGTCAGTTGCTCAATGTACCTATAACCAGACCGTTCA
GCTGGATATTACGGCCTTTTTAAAGACCGTAAAGAAAAATAAGCACAAGTTTTATCCGGCCTTTATTCAC
ATTCTTGCCCGCCTGATGAATGCTCATCCGGAATTCCGTATGGCAATGAAAGACGGTGAGCTGGTGATAT
GGGATAGTGTTCACCCTTGTTACACCGTTTTCCATGAGCAAACTGAAACGTTTTCATCGCTCTGGAGTGA
ATACCACGACGATTTCCGGCAGTTTCTACACATATATTCGCAAGATGTGGCGTGTTACGGTGAAAACCTG
GCCTATTTCCCTAAAGGGTTTATTGAGAATATGTTTTTCGTCTCAGCCAATCCCTGGGTGAGTTTCACCA
GTTTTGATTTAAACGTGGCCAATATGGACAACTTCTTCGCCCCCGTTTTCACCATGGGCAAATATTATAC
GCAAGGCGACAAGGTGCTGATGCCGCTGGCGATTCAGGTTCATCATGCCGTCTGTGATGGCTTCCATGTC
GGCAGAATGCTTAATGAATTACAACAGTACTGCGATGAGTGGCAGGGCGGGGCGTAAACGCCGCGTGGAT
CCGGCTTACTAAAAGCCAGATAACAGTATGCGTATTTGCGCGCTGATTTTTGCGGTATAAGAATATATAC
TGATATGTATACCCGAAGTATGTCAAAAAGAGGTATGCTATGAAGCAGCGTATTACAGTGACAGTTGACA
GCGACAGCTATCAGTTGCTCAAGGCATATATGATGTCAATATCTCCGGTCTGGTAAGCACAACCATGCAG
AATGAAGCCCGTCGTCTGCGTGCCGAACGCTGGAAAGCGGAAAATCAGGAAGGGATGGCTGAGGTCGCCC
GGTTTATTGAAATGAACGGCTCTTTTGCTGACGAGAACAGGGGCTGGTGAAATGCAGTTTAAGGTTTACA
CCTATAAAAGAGAGAGCCGTTATCGTCTGTTTGTGGATGTACAGAGTGATATTATTGACACGCCCGGGCG
ACGGATGGTGATCCCCCTGGCCAGTGCACGTCTGCTGTCAGATAAAGTCTCCCGTGAACTTTACCCGGTG
GTGCATATCGGGGATGAAAGCTGGCGCATGATGACCACCGATATGGCCAGTGTGCCGGTCTCCGTTATCG
GGGAAGAAGTGGCTGATCTCAGCCACCGCGAAAATGACATCAAAAACGCCATTAACCTGATGTTCTGGGG
AATATAAATGTCAGGCTCCCTTATACACAGCCAGTCTGCAGGTCGACCATAGTGACTGGATATGTTGTGT
TTTACAGTATTATGTAGTCTGTTTTTTATGCAAAATCTAATTTAATATATTGATATTTATATCATTTTAC
GTTTCTCGTTCAGCTTTCTTGTACAAAGTGGTGATGGGCTGCAGGAATTCGATATCAAGCTTATCGATAC
CGTCGACCTCGAGTCATGTAATTAGTTATGTCACGCTTACATTCACGCCCTCCCCCCACATCCGCTCTAA
CCGAAAAGGAAGGAGTTAGACAACCTGAAGTCTAGGTCCCTATTTATTTTTTTATAGTTATGTTAGTATT
AAGAACGTTATTTATATTTCAAATTTTTCTTTTTTTTCTGTACAGACGCGTGTACGCATGTAACATTATA
CTGAAAACCTTGCTTGAGAAGGTTTTGGGACGCTCGAAGGCTTTAATTTGTGACACCGATTATTTAAAGC
TGCAGCATACGATATATATACATGTGTATATATGTATACCTATGAATGTCAGTAAGTATGTATACGAACA
GTATGATACTGAAGATGACAAGGTAATGCATCATTCTATACGTGTCATTCTGAACGAGGCGCGCTTTCCT
TTTTTCTTTTTGCTTTTTCTTTTTTTTTCTCTTGAACTCGAGAAAAAAAATATAAAAGAGATGGAGGAAC
GGGAAAAAGTTAGTTGTGGTGATAGGTGGCAAGTGGTATTCCGTAAGAACAACAAGAAAAGCATTTCATA
TTATGGCTGAACTGAGCGAACAAGTGCAAAATTTAAGCATCAACGACAACAACGAGAATGGTTATGTTCC
TCCTCACTTAAGAGGAAAACCAAGAAGTGCCAGAAATAACAGTAGCAACTACAATAACAACAACGGCGGC
TACAACGGTGGCCGTGGCGGTGGCAGCTTCTTTAGCAACAACCGTCGTGGTGGTTACGGCAACGGTGGTT
TCTTCGGTGGAAACAACGGTGGCAGCAGATCTAACGGCCGTTCTGGTGGTAGATGGATCGATGGCAAACA
TGTCCCAGCTCCAAGAAACGAAAAGGCCGAGATCGCCATATTTGGTGTCCCCGAGGATCCAAATTTCCAA
TCTTCTGGTATTAACTTCGATAACTACGATGATATTCCAGTGGACGCCTCTGGTAAGGATGTTCCTGAAC
CAATCACAGAATTTACCTCACCTCCATTGGACGGATTGTTATTGGAAAACATCAAATTGGCCCGTTTCAC
CAAGCCAACACCTGTGCAAAAATACTCCGTCCCTATCGTTGCCAACGGCAGAGATTTGATGGCCTGTGCG
CAGACCGGTTCTGGTAAGACTGGTGGGTTTTTATTCCCAGTGTTGTCCGAATCATTTAAGACTGGACCAT
CTCCTCAACCAGAGTCTCAAGGCTCCTTTTACCAAAGAAAGGCCTACCCAACTGCTGTCATTATGGCTCC
AGTTTAAACCATGGTCATAGCTGTTTCCTGTGTGAAATTGTTATCCGCTCACAATTCCACACAACATAGG
AGCCGGAAGCATAAAGTGTAAAGCCTGGGGTGCCTAATGAGTGAGGTAACTCACATTAATTGCGTTGCGC
TCACTGCCCGCTTTCCAGTCGGGAAACCTGTCGTGCCAGCTGCATTAATGAATCGGCCAACGCGCGGGGA
GAGGCGGTTTGCGTATTGGGCGCTCTTCCGCTTCCTCGCTCACTGACTCGCTGCGCTCGGTCGTTCGGCT
GCGGCGAGCGGTATCAGCTCACTCAAAGGCGGTAATACGGTTATCCACAGAATCAGGGGATAACGCAGGA
AAGAACATGTGAGCAAAAGGCCAGCAAAAGGCCAGGAACCGTAAAAAGGCCGCGTTGCTGGCGTTTTTCC
ATAGGCTCGGCCCCCCTGACGAGCATCACAAAAATCGACGCTCAAGTCAGAGGTGGCGAAACCCGACAGG
ACTATAAAGATACCAGGCGTTCCCCCCTGGAAGCTCCCTCGTGCGCTCTCCTGTTCCGACCCTGCCGCTT
ACCGGATACCTGTCCGCCTTTCTCCCTTCGGGAAGCGTGGCGCTTTCTCAATGCTCACGCTGTAGGTATC
TCAGTTCGGTGTAGGTCGTTCGCTCCAAGCTGGGCTGTGTGCACGAACCCCCCGTTCAGCCCGACCGCTG
CGCCTTATCCGGTAACTATCGTCTTGAGTCCAACCCGGTAAGACACGACTTATCGCCACTGGCAGCAGCC
ACTGGTAACAGGATTAGCAGAGCGAGGTATGTAGGCGGTGCTACAGAGTTCTTGAAGTGGTGGCCTAACT
ACGGCTACACTAGAAGGACAGTATTTGGTATCTGCGCTCTGCTGAAGCCAGTTACCTTCGGAAAAAGAGT
TGGTAGCTCTTGATCCGGCAAACAAACCACCGCTGGTAGCGGTGGTTTTTTTGTTTGCAAGCAGCAGATT
ACGCGCAGAAAAAAAGGATCTCAAGAAGATCCTTTGATCTTTTCTACGGGGTCTGACGCTCAGTGGAACG
AAAACTCACGTTAAGGGATTTTGGTCATGAGATTATCAAAAAGGATCTTCACCTAGATCCTTTTAAATTA
AAAATGAAGTTTTAAATCAATCTAAAGTATATATGAGTAAACTTGGTCTGACAGTTACCAATGCTTAATC
AGTGAGGCACCTATCTCAGCGATCTGTCTATTTCGTTCATCCATAGTTGCCTGACTGCCCGTCGTGTAGA
TAACTACGATACGGGAGGGCTTACCATCTGGCCCCAGTGCTGCAATGATACCGCGAGACCCACGCTCACC
GGCTCCAGATTTATCAGCAATAAACCAGCCAGCCGGAAGGGCCGAGCGCAGAAGTGGTCCTGCAACTTTA
TCCGCCTCCATCCAGTCTATTAATTGTTGCCGGGAAGCTAGAGTAAGTAGTTCGCCAGTTAATAGTTTGC
GCAACGTTGTTGCCATTGCTACAGGCATCGTGGTGTCACGCTCGTCGTTTGGTATGGCTTCATTCAGCTC
CGGTTCCCAACGATCAAGGCGAGTTACATGATCCCCCATGTTGTGAAAAAAAGCGGTTAGCTCCTTCGGT
CCTCCGATCGTTGTCAGAAGTAAGTTGGCCGCAGTGTTATCACTCATGGTTATGGCAGCACTGCATAATT
CTCTTACTGTCATGCCATCCGTAAGATGCTTTTCTGTGACTGGTGAGTACTCAACCAAGTCATTCTGAGA
ATAGTGTATGCGGCGACCGAGTTGCTCTTGCCCGGCGTCAATACGGGATAATACCGCGCCACATAGCAGA
ACTTTAAAAGTGCTCATCATTGGAAAACGTTCTTCGGGGCGAAAACTCTCAAGGATCTTACCGCTGTTGA
GATCCAGTTCGATGTAACCCACTCGTGCACCCAACTGATCTTCAGCATCTTTTACTTTCACCAGCGTTTC
TGGGTGAGCAAAAACAGGAAGGCAAAATGCCGCAAAAAAGGGAATAAGGGCGACACGGAAATGTTGAATA
CTCATACTCTTCCTTTTTCAATATTATTGAAGCATTTATCAGGGTTATTGTCTCATGAGCGGATACATAT
TTGAATGTATTTAGAAAAATAAACAAATAGGGGTTCCGCGCACATTTCCCCGAAAAGTGCCACCTGACGT
CTTATTATCATGACATTAACCTATAAAAATAGGCGTATCACGAGGCCCTTTCGTC
Features (pLannotate 1.2.2; 26 found; start..end, strand, type, name):
    137..186     +  misc_feature   bom (fragment): basis of mobility region from pBR322
    199..273     -  CDS            MRM1 (fragment): MRM1_YEAST - Also known as PET56 From Saccharomyces cerevisiae (strain ATCC 204508 / S288c) (Baker's yeast).
    323..510     +  promoter       HIS3 promoter: S. cerevisiae HIS3
    511..1173    +  CDS            HIS3: imidazoleglycerol-phosphate dehydratase, required for histidine biosynthesis; S. cerevisiae HIS3; yeast auxotrophic marker
   1174..1339    +  terminator     ADH1 terminator: S. cerevisiae ADH1; transcription terminator for the S. cerevisiae alcohol dehydrogenase 1 (ADH1) gene
   1362..2005    +  promoter       GAP promoter: S. cerevisiae TDH3; promoter for glyceraldehyde-3-phosphate dehydrogenase
   2011..2031    +  misc_feature   MCS (fragment): pBluescript multiple cloning site
   2035..2159    +  protein_bind   attR1: mutant version of attR; recombination site for the Gateway® LR reaction LR Clonase™
   2184..2214    +  promoter       lac UV5 promoter: E. coli lac promoter with an "up" mutation
   2238..2267    +  promoter       cat promoter (fragment): promoter of the E. coli cat gene encoding chloramphenicol acetyltransferase
   2268..2927    +  CDS            CmR: chloramphenicol acetyltransferase; cat; confers resistance to chloramphenicol
   3109..3267    +  CDS            ccdA (fragment): CCDA_ECO57 - Also known as H, letA. Experimental evidence at protein level: Swiss-Prot protein existence level 1. Antitoxin component of a type II toxin-antitoxin (TA) system which inhibits the post-segregational killing (PSK) of plasmid-free cells, also referred to as a plasmid addiction system. Binds to and blocks the activity of CcdB; will also remove bound CcdB protein from the CcdB-GyrA complex by forming a CcdA-CcdB complex, a process termed rejuvenation. Functions as a transcriptional corepressor for the ccdAB operon, repression also requires CcdB (By similarity). From Escherichia coli
   3272..3574    +  CDS            ccdB: CCDB_ECOLI - Also known as G, letB, letD. Experimental evidence at protein level: Swiss-Prot protein existence level 1. Toxic component of a type II toxin-antitoxin (TA) system, functioning in plasmid maintainence. Responsible for the post- segregational killing (PSK) of plasmid-free cells, also referred to as a plasmid addiction system. Half-life of over 2 hours. Cell killing by CcdB is accompanied by filamentation, defects in chromosome and plasmid segregation, defects in cell division, formation of anucleate cells, decreased DNA synthesis and plasmid loss. Interferes with the activity of DN
   3618..3742    -  protein_bind   attR2: mutant version of attR; recombination site for the Gateway® LR reaction LR Clonase™
   3746..3793    +  misc_feature   MCS (fragment): pBluescript multiple cloning site
   3840..4029    +  terminator     CYC1 terminator: S. cerevisiae CYC1; transcription terminator for CYC1
   4027..4347    +  CDS            YO201_YEAST (fragment): Protein uncertain: Swiss-Prot protein existence level 5. From Saccharomyces cerevisiae (strain ATCC 204508 / S288c) (Baker's yeast).
   4343..5041    +  CDS            DED1 (fragment): DED1_YEAST - Also known as SPP81. Experimental evidence at protein level: Swiss-Prot protein existence level 1. ATP-binding RNA helicase involved in translation initiation. Remodels RNA in response to ADP and ATP concentrations by facilitating disruption, but also formation of RNA duplexes. Has weak ATP-dependent affinity for dsRNA, but strong ATP-dependent affinity for ssRNA. Acts as a virus host factor involved in the replication of the MBV and the L-A viruses by promoting the negative-strand RNA synthesis. May be involved in recognition of the preinitiation complex and DNA binding of the RN
   5078..5094    -  protein_bind   lac operator: The lac repressor binds to the lac operator to inhibit transcription in E. coli. This inhibition can be relieved by adding lactose or isopropyl-β-D-thiogalactopyranoside (IPTG). lac repressor encoded by lacI
   5102..5132    -  promoter       lac promoter: promoter for the E. coli lac operon
   5147..5168    -  protein_bind   CAP binding site: CAP binding activates transcription in the presence of cAMP. E. coli catabolite activator protein
   5181..5273    -  CDS            lacI (fragment): lac repressor; lacI; The lac repressor binds to the lac operator to inhibit transcription in E. coli. This inhibition can be relieved by adding lactose or isopropyl-β-D-thiogalactopyranoside (IPTG).
   5456..6044    -  rep_origin     ori: high-copy-number ColE1/pMB1/pBR322/pUC origin of replication
   6215..7075    -  CDS            AmpR: β-lactamase; bla; confers resistance to ampicillin, carbenicillin, and related antibiotics
   7076..7180    -  promoter       AmpR promoter: bla
   7265..35      +  CDS            rop (fragment) (across the origin): Rop protein, which maintains plasmids at low copy number; rop
