[The description below was written by a language model from this plasmid's Addgene catalogue record and pLannotate feature annotations shown in this document.]
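Description:
pGP8G-ccdB is an empty Gateway destination vector (about 7.3 kb) for building yeast expression cassettes that integrate into the Saccharomyces cerevisiae genome at the HIS3 locus. The record lists the parental backbone as unknown, but the feature table shows a standard E. coli plasmid framework with a high-copy ColE1/pUC-type origin and an ampicillin resistance gene, along with leftover fragments of bom, rop, lacI and the lac promoter/operator region. No yeast replication origin (2μ or CEN/ARS) is annotated, consistent with an integrating rather than episomal design.

The yeast portion begins with a HIS3 promoter and HIS3 coding sequence, followed by an ADH1 terminator, which provides a histidine auxotrophic marker. Fragments of neighbouring chromosomal genes (MRM1/PET56 upstream; YO201 and DED1 downstream) flank the whole yeast portion and presumably act as homology arms directing recombination to the HIS3 region, although the record does not describe the integration strategy in detail.

Between these arms lies the expression cassette. The strong constitutive GPD (TDH3/GAP) promoter drives a Gateway cassette, which is followed by the CYC1 terminator. The Gateway cassette, bounded by attR1 and attR2, carries a chloramphenicol resistance gene and the ccdB toxin gene. Because CcdB poisons gyrase in ordinary strains, the empty vector is maintained in the ccdB-tolerant strain DB3.1 under chloramphenicol and ampicillin selection. An LR recombination with an entry clone replaces the CmR-ccdB segment with a gene of interest, and ccdB loss provides counterselection against unrecombined vector. The resulting construct places that gene under GPD promoter control for stable expression in yeast.
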