Addgene plasmid #83884: pGP8G-ccdB
Purpose: (Empty Backbone) Destination vector for integration at HIS3, expression from the GPD promoter
Depositing lab: Jennifer Nemhauser. Depositing organization: University of Washington.
Backbone
  Vector backbone: unknown
  Vector type: Gateway Destination vector
Growth in bacteria
  Bacterial resistance: Chloramphenicol and Ampicillin, 25 & 100 μg/mL
  Growth temperature: 37°C
  Growth strain: DB3.1
  Copy number: Unknown
Gene/Insert
  Gene/Insert name: None
Terms and licenses: Academic/Nonprofit Terms; Industry Terms: Not Available to Industry
How to cite: pGP8G-ccdB was a gift from Jennifer Nemhauser (Addgene plasmid # 83884 ; http://n2t.net/addgene:83884 ; RRID:Addgene_83884)
