>Addgene plasmid #83884 | pGP8G-ccdB | addgene partial sequence | sequence record 162416 | GPDpro-F 5'-CGGTAGGTATTGATTGTAATTCTG-3'
TTTTATAGTTAGTCTTTTTTTTAGTTTTAAAACACCAGAACTTAGTTTCGACGGATTCTAGAACTAGTGG
ATCCCCCATCACAAGTTTGTACAAAAAAGCTGAACGAGAAACGTAAAATGATATAAATATCAATATATTA
AATTAGATTTTGCATAAAAAACAGACTACATAATACTGTAAAACACAACATATCCAGTCACTATGGCGGC
CGCATTAGGCACCCCAGGCTTTACACTTTATGCTTCCGGCTCGTATAATGTGTGGATTTTGAGTTAGGAT
CCGTCGAGATTTTCAGGAGCTAAGGAAGCTAAAATGGAGAAAAAAATCACTGGATATACCACCGTTGATA
TATCCCAATGGCATCGTAAAGAACATTTTGAGGCATTTCAGTCAGTTGCTCAATGTACCTATAACCAGAC
CGTTCAGCTGGATATTACGGCCTTTTTAAAGACCGTAAAGAAAAATAAGCACAAGTTTTATCCGGCCTTT
ATTCACATTCTTGCCCGCCTGATGAATGCTCATCCGGAATTCCGTATGGCAATGAAAGACGGTGAGCTGG
TGATATGGGATAGTGTTCACCCTTGTTACACCGTTTTCCATGAGCAAACTGAAACGTTTTCATCGCTCTG
GAGTGAATACCACGACGATTTCCGGCAGTTTCTACACATATATTCGCAAGATGTGGCGTGTTACGGTGAA
AACCTGGCCTATTTCCCTAAAGGGTTTATTGAGAATATGTTTTTCGTCTCAGCCAATCCCTGGGTGAGTT
TCACCAGTTTTGATTTAAACGTGGCCAATATGGACAACTTCTTCGCCCCCGTTTTCACCATGGGCAAATA
TTATACGCA
