>Addgene plasmid #83884 | pGP8G-ccdB | addgene partial sequence | sequence record 162417 | pRS-marker 5'-cggcatcagagcagattgta-3'
AGCTTGGTGAGCGCTAGGAGTCACTGCCAGGTATCGTTTGAACACGGCATTAGTCAGGGAAGTCATAACA
CAGTCCTTTCCCGCAATTTTCTTTTTCTATTACTCTTGGCCTCCTCTAGTACACTCTATATTTTTTTATG
CCTCGGTAATGATTTTCATTTTTTTTTTTCCACCTAGCGGATGACTCTTTTTTTTTCTTAGCGATTGGCA
TTATCACATAATGAATTATACATTATATAAAGTAATGTGATTTCTTCGAAGAATATACTAAAAAATGAGC
AGGCAAGATAAACGAAGGCAAAGATGACAGAGCAGAAAGCCCTAGTAAAGCGTATTACAAATGAAACCAA
GATTCAGATTGCGATCTCTTTAAAGGGTGGTCCCCTAGCGATAGAGCACTCGATCTTCCCAGAAAAAGAG
GCAGAAGCAGTAGCAGAACAGGCCACACAATCGCAAGTGATTAACGTCCACACAGGTATAGGGTTTCTGG
ACCATATGATACATGCTCTGGCCAAGCATTCCGGCTGGTCGCTAATCGTTGAGTGCATTGGTGACTTACA
CATAGACGACCATCACACCACTGAAGACTGCGGGATTGCTCTCGGTCAAGCTTTTAAAGAGGCCCTAGGG
GCCGTGCGTGGAGTAAAAAGGTTTGGATCAGGATTTGCGCCTTTGGATGAGGCACTTTCCAGAGCGGTGG
TAGATCTTTCGAACAGGCCGTACGCAGTTGTCGAACTTGGTTTGCAAAGGGAGAAAGTAGGAGATCTCTC
TTGCGAGATGATCCCGCATTTTCTTGAAAGCTTTGCAGAGGCTAGCAGAATTACCCTCCACGTTGATTGT
CTGCGAGGCAAGAATGATCATCACCGTAGTGAGAGTGCGTTCAAGGCTCTTGCGGTTGCCATAAGAGAAG
CC
